Addgene plasmid #73000: pBP-L3S1P51
Purpose: L3S1P51 terminator
Depositing lab: Paul Freemont. Depositing organization: Imperial College London. Publication: EcoFlex: A Multifunctional MoClo Kit for E. coli Synthetic Biology. Moore SJ, Lai HE, Kelwick RJ, Chee SM, Bell DJ, Polizzi KM, Freemont PS. ACS Synth Biol. 2016 May 2. 10.1021/acssynbio.6b00031 PubMed 27096716.
Backbone
  Vector backbone: pSB1C3
  Backbone manufacturer: iGEM
  Backbone size w/o insert (bp): 2162
  Vector type: Synthetic Biology
Growth in bacteria
  Bacterial resistance: Chloramphenicol, 25 μg/mL
  Growth temperature: 37°C
  Growth strain: JM109
  Copy number: High Copy
Gene/Insert
  Gene/Insert name: L3S1P51 terminator
  Species: Synthetic
  Mutation: CAT gene - C435G (nucleotide) - silent mutagenesis to remove BsmBI site
  Cloning method: Restriction Enzyme; 5′ cloning site Unknown (unknown if destroyed); 3′ cloning site Unknown (unknown if destroyed)
  Sequencing primers: 5′ VF2 (5' tgccacctgacgtctaagaa 3'); 3′ VR (5' attaccgcctttgagtgagc 3')
Terms and licenses: Academic/Nonprofit Terms; Industry Terms: Not Available to Industry
How to cite: pBP-L3S1P51 was a gift from Paul Freemont (Addgene plasmid # 73000 ; http://n2t.net/addgene:73000 ; RRID:Addgene_73000)
