[The description below was written by a language model from this plasmid's Addgene catalogue record and pLannotate feature annotations shown in this document.]
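Description:
pBP-L3S1P51 is a basic-part ("bioparts") plasmid from the EcoFlex MoClo kit, a modular Golden Gate-style assembly system for E. coli synthetic biology. It is built on the iGEM pSB1C3 backbone and stores a single synthetic regulatory element, the L3S1P51 transcription terminator, as a reusable part. The plasmid is maintained in E. coli at high copy through a ColE1/pMB1/pUC-type origin and is selected with chloramphenicol via a cat (chloramphenicol acetyltransferase) gene driven by its native cat promoter and followed by the phage lambda t0 terminator. The cat coding sequence carries a silent C435G substitution that removes an internal BsmBI site, which keeps the backbone compatible with the Type IIS restriction enzymes on which MoClo assembly depends.

The annotated sequence is 2,162 nt, the same figure the catalogue lists as the backbone size without insert, so that value appears to describe the whole plasmid. The automated feature table does not label L3S1P51 itself. It marks a BioBrick prefix followed by an unannotated stretch of roughly a hundred bases before the his operon terminator; this gap is the likely location of the terminator part, though the record does not confirm this. The his operon terminator and a putative bacterial terminator flank the cloning region, as is typical of pSB1C3, insulating the insert from transcriptional read-through. The cloning sites used to insert the part are not recorded. The plasmid contains no promoter-driven payload or reporter and serves purely as a source of the terminator for assembling transcription units in multi-part E. coli constructs.
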