Features (pLannotate 1.2.2; 7 found; start..end, strand, type, name):
     86..129     -  terminator     bacterial terminator: putative bacterial transcription terminator
    132..151     +  misc_feature   BioBrick prefix: BioBrick prefix for parts that start with "ATG"
    267..324     +  terminator     his operon terminator: This putative transcriptin terminator from the E. coli his operon has a 2-bp deletion introduced during synthesis. Its efficiency has not been determined.
    519..1107    -  rep_origin     ori: high-copy-number ColE1/pMB1/pBR322/pUC origin of replication
   1290..1384    -  terminator     lambda t0 terminator: transcription terminator from phage lambda
   1408..2064    -  CDS            cat: CAT_ECOLX - Experimental evidence at protein level: Swiss-Prot protein existence level 1. This enzyme is an effector of chloramphenicol resistance in bacteria. From Escherichia coli. This protein is used as a marker in many commonly used cloning vectors, such as pACYC184.
   2065..2162    -  promoter       cat promoter: promoter of the E. coli cat gene encoding chloramphenicol acetyltransferase
>Addgene plasmid #73000 | pBP-L3S1P51 | depositor full sequence | sequence record 447496 | pBP-L3S1P51 sequence 2162 bps
CGATCAACTCGAGTGCCACCTGACGTCTAAGAAACCATTATTATCATGACATTAACCTATAAAAATAGGC
GTATCACGAGGCAGAATTTCAGATAAAAAAAATCCTTAGCTTTCGCTAAGGATGATTTCTGGAATTCGCG
GCCGCTTCTAGAATCTAGAGACGCATATGGGTCTCATCGAAAAAAAAAAAAAGGCCTCCCAAATCGGGGG
GCCTTTTTTATTGATAACAAAATGTTAGAGACCGCATGCCGTCTCATTAGCTGCAGTCCGGCAAAAAAGG
GCAAGGTGTCACCACCCTGCCCTTTTTCTTTAAAACCGAAAAGATTACTTCGCGTTATGCAGGCTTCCTC
GCTCACTGACTCGCTGCGCTCGGTCGTTCGGCTGCGGCGAGCGGTATCAGCTCACTCAAAGGCGGTAATA
CGGTTATCCACAGAATCAGGGGATAACGCAGGAAAGAACATGTGAGCAAAAGGCCAGCAAAAGGCCAGGA
ACCGTAAAAAGGCCGCGTTGCTGGCGTTTTTCCACAGGCTCCGCCCCCCTGACGAGCATCACAAAAATCG
ACGCTCAAGTCAGAGGTGGCGAAACCCGACAGGACTATAAAGATACCAGGCGTTTCCCCCTGGAAGCTCC
CTCGTGCGCTCTCCTGTTCCGACCCTGCCGCTTACCGGATACCTGTCCGCCTTTCTCCCTTCGGGAAGCG
TGGCGCTTTCTCATAGCTCACGCTGTAGGTATCTCAGTTCGGTGTAGGTCGTTCGCTCCAAGCTGGGCTG
TGTGCACGAACCCCCCGTTCAGCCCGACCGCTGCGCCTTATCCGGTAACTATCGTCTTGAGTCCAACCCG
GTAAGACACGACTTATCGCCACTGGCAGCAGCCACTGGTAACAGGATTAGCAGAGCGAGGTATGTAGGCG
GTGCTACAGAGTTCTTGAAGTGGTGGCCTAACTACGGCTACACTAGAAGAACAGTATTTGGTATCTGCGC
TCTGCTGAAGCCAGTTACCTTCGGAAAAAGAGTTGGTAGCTCTTGATCCGGCAAACAAACCACCGCTGGT
AGCGGTGGTTTTTTTGTTTGCAAGCAGCAGATTACGCGCAGAAAAAAAGGATCTCAAGAAGATCCTTTGA
TCTTTTCTACGGGGTCTGACGCTCAGTGGAACGAAAACTCACGTTAAGGGATTTTGGTCATGAGATTATC
AAAAAGGATCTTCACCTAGATCCTTTTAAATTAAAAATGAAGTTTTAAATCAATCTAAAGTATATATGAG
TAAACTTGGTCTGACAGCTCGAGGCTTGGATTCTCACCAATAAAAAACGCCCGGCGGCAACCGAGCGTTC
TGAACAAATCCAGATGGAGTTCTGAGGTCATTACTGGATCTATCAACAGGAGTCCAAGCGAGCTCGATAT
CAAATTACGCCCCGCCCTGCCACTCATCGCAGTACTGTTGTAATTCATTAAGCATTCTGCCGACATGGAA
GCCATCACAAACGGCATGATGAACCTGAATCGCCAGCGGCATCAGCACCTTGTCGCCTTGCGTATAATAT
TTGCCCATGGTGAAAACGGGGGCGAAGAAGTTGTCCATATTGGCCACGTTTAAATCAAAACTGGTGAAAC
TCACCCAGGGATTGGCTGACACGAAAAACATATTCTCAATAAACCCTTTAGGGAAATAGGCCAGGTTTTC
ACCGTAACACGCCACATCTTGCGAATATATGTGTAGAAACTGCCGGAAATCGTCGTGGTATTCACTCCAG
AGCGATGAAAACGTTTCAGTTTGCTCATGGAAAACGGTGTAACAAGGGTGAACACTATCCCATATCACCA
GCTCACCGTCTTTCATTGCCATACGAAATTCCGGATGAGCATTCATCAGGCGGGCAAGAATGTGAATAAA
GGCCGGATAAAACTTGTGCTTATTTTTCTTTACGGTCTTTAAAAAGGCCGTAATATCCAGCTGAACGGTC
TGGTTATAGGTACATTGAGCAACTGACTGAAATGCCTCAAAATGTTCTTTACGATGCCATTGGGATATAT
CAACGGTGGTATATCCAGTGATTTTTTTCTCCATTTTAGCTTCCTTAGCTCCTGAAAATCTCGATAACTC
AAAAAATACGCCCGGTAGTGATCTTATTTCATTATGGTGAAAGTTGGAACCTCTTACGTGCC
