>Addgene plasmid #73000 | pBP-L3S1P51 | depositor partial sequence | sequence record 133851 | Cloned between NdeI and SphI in pBP backbone
CATATGGGTCTCATCGAAAAAAAAAAAAAGGCCTCCCAAATCGGGGGGCCTTTTTTATTGATAACAAAAT
GTTAGAGACCGCATGC
