>Addgene plasmid #73000 | pBP-L3S1P51 | addgene partial sequence | sequence record 140622 | RNAde-BB-2R 5'-attaccgcctttgagtgagc -3'
TCAGTGAGCGAGGAAGCCTGCATAACGCGAAGTAATCTTTTCGGTTTTAAAGAAAAAGGGCAGGGTGGTG
ACACCTTGCCCTTTTTTGCCGGACTGCAGCTAATGAGACGGCATGCGGTCTCTAACATTTTGTTATCAAT
AAAAAAGGCCCCCCGATTTGGGAGGCCTTTTTTTTTTTTTCGATGAGACCCATATGCGTCTCTAGATTCT
AGAAGCGGCCGCGAATTCCAGAAATCATCCTTAGCGAAAGCTAAGGATTTTTTTTATCTGAAATTCTGCC
TCGTGATACGCCTATTTTTATAGGTTAATGTCATGATAATAATGGTTTCTTAGACGTCAGGTGGCACTCG
AGTTGATCGGGCACGTAAGAGGTTCCAACTTTCACCATAATGAAATAAGATCACTACCGGGCGTATTTTT
TGAGTTATCGAGATTTTCAGGAGCTAAGGAAGCTAAAATGGAGAAAAAAATCACTGGATATACCACCGTT
GATATATCCCAATGGCATCGTAAAGAACATTTTGAGGCATTTCAGTCAGTTGCTCAATGTACCTATAACC
AGACCGTTCAGCTGGATATTACGGCCTTTTTAAAGACCGTAAAGAAAAATAAGCACAAGTTTTATCCGGC
CTTTATTCACATTCTTGCCCGCCTGATGAATGCTCATCCGGAATTTCGTATGGCAATGAAAGACGGTGAG
CTGGTGATATGGGATAGTGTTCACCCTTGTTACACCGTTTTCCATGAGCAAACTGAAACGTTTTCATCGC
TCTGGAGTGAATACCACGACGATTTCCGGCAGTTTCTACACATATATTCGCA
