>Addgene plasmid #73000 | pBP-L3S1P51 | addgene partial sequence | sequence record 140758 | RNAde-BB-1F 5'-tgccacctgacgtctaagaa-3'
ATAGGCGTATCACGAGGCAGAATTTCAGATAAAAAAAATCCTTAGCTTTCGCTAAGGATGATTTCTGGAA
TTCGCGGCCGCTTCTAGAATCTAGAGACGCATATGGGTCTCATCGAAAAAAAAAAAAAGGCCTCCCAAAT
CGGGGGGCCTTTTTTATTGATAACAAAATGTTAGAGACCGCATGCCGTCTCATTAGCTGCAGTCCGGCAA
AAAAGGGCAAGGTGTCACCACCCTGCCCTTTTTCTTTAAAACCGAAAAGATTACTTCGCGTTATGCAGGC
TTCCTCGCTCACTGACTCGCTGCGCTCGGTCGTTCGGCTGCGGCGAGCGGTATCAGCTCACTCAAAGGCG
GTAATACGGTTATCCACAGAATCAGGGGATAACGCAGGAAAGAACATGTGAGCAAAAGGCCAGCAAAAGG
CCAGGAACCGTAAAAAGGCCGCGTTGCTGGCGTTTTTCCACAGGCTCCGCCCCCCTGACGAGCATCACAA
AAATCGACGCTCAAGTCAGAGGTGGCGAAACCCGACAGGACTATAAAGATACCAGGCGTTTCCCCCTGGA
AGCTCCCTCGTGCGCTCTCCTGTTCCGACCCTGCCGCTTACCGGATACCTGTCCGCCTTTCTCCCTTCGG
GAAGCGTGGCGCTTTCTCATAGCTCACGCTGTAGGTATCTCAGTTCGGTGTAGGTCGTTCGCTCCAAGCT
GGGCTGTGTGCACGAACCCCCCGTTCAGCCCGACCGCTGCGCCTTATCCGGTAACTATCGTCTTGAGTCC
AACCCGGTA
